>Addgene plasmid #108703 | pETNKI-his-3C-LIC-kan | depositor full sequence | sequence record 204967 | pETNKI-his-3C-LIC-kan sequence 5347 bps
TGGCGAATGGG
[124 nt withheld, positions 12-135]
C
[91 nt withheld, positions 137-227]
A
[49 nt withheld, positions 229-277]
CCTTTGACGTTGGAGTCCACGTTCTTT
[37 nt withheld, positions 305-341]
ACCCTATCTCGGTCTATTCTTTTGATTTATAAGGGATTTTGCCGATTTCGGCCTATTGGTTAAAAAATGA
GCTGATTTAACAAAAATTTAACGCGAATTTTAACAAAATATTAACGTTTACAATTTCAGGTGGCACTTTT
CGGGGAAATGTGCGCGGAACCCCTATTTGTTTATTTTTCTAAATACATTCAAATATGTATCCGCTCATGA
ATTAATTCTTAGAAAAACTCATCGAGCATCAAATGAAACTGCAATTTATTCATATCAGGATTATCAATAC
CATATTTTTGAAAAAGCCGTTTCTGTAATGAAGGAGAAAACTCACCGAGGCAGTTCCATAGGATGGCAAG
ATCCTGGTATCGGTCTGCGATTCCGACTCGTCCAACATCAATACAACCTATTAATTTCCCCTCGTCAAAA
ATAAGGTTATCAAGTGAGAAATCACCATGAGTGACGACTGAATCCGGTGAGAATGGCAAAAGTTTATGCA
TTTCTTTCCAGACTTGTTCAACAGGCCAGCCATTACGCTCGTCATCAAAATCACTCGCATCAACCAAACC
GTTATTCATTCGTGATTGCGCCTGAGCGAGACGAAATACGCGATCGCTGTTAAAAGGACAATTACAAACA
GGAATCGAATGCAACCGGCGCAGGAACACTGCCAGCGCATCAACAATATTTTCACCTGAATCAGGATATT
CTTCTAATACCTGGAATGCTGTTTTCCCGGGGATCGCAGTGGTGAGTAACCATGCATCATCAGGAGTACG
GATAAAATGCTTGATGGTCGGAAGAGGCATAAATTCCGTCAGCCAGTTTAGTCTGACCATCTCATCTGTA
ACATCATTGGCAACGCTACCTTTGCCATGTTTCAGAAACAACTCTGGCGCATCGGGCTTCCCATACAATC
GATAGATTGTCGCACCTGATTGCCCGACATTATCGCGAGCCCATTTATACCCATATAAATCAGCATCCAT
GTTGGAATTTAATCGCGGCCTAGAGCAAGACGTTTCCCGTTGAATATGGCTCATAACACCCCTTGTATTA
CTGTTTATGTAAGCAGACAGTTTTATTGTTCATGACCAAAATCCCTTAACGTGAGTTTTCGTTCCACTGA
GCGTCAGACCCCGTAGAAAAGATCAAAGGATCTTCTTGAGATCCTTTTTTTCTGCGCGTAATCTGCTGCT
TGCAAACAAAAAAACCACCGCTACCAGCGGTGGTTTGTTTGCCGGATCAAGAGCTACCAACTCTTTTTCC
GAAGGTAACTGGCTTCAGCAGAGCGCAGATACCAAATACTGTCCTTCTAGTGTAGCCGTAGTTAGGCCAC
CACTTCAAGAACTCTGTAGCACCGCCTACATACCTCGCTCTGCTAATCCTGTTACCAGTGGCTGCTGCCA
GTGGCGATAAGTCGTGTCTTACCGGGTTGGACTCAAGACGATAGTTACCGGATAAGGCGCAGCGGTCGGG
CTGAACGGGGGGTTCGTGCACACAGCCCAGCTTGGAGCGAACGACCTACACCGAACTGAGATACCTACAG
CGTGAGCTATGAGAAAGCGCCACGCTTCCCGAAGGGAGAAAGGCGGACAGGTATCCGGTAAGCGGCAGGG
TCGGAACAGGAGAGCGCACGAGGGAGCTTCCAGGGGGAAACGCCTGGTATCTTTATAGTCCTGTCGGGTT
TCGCCACCTCTGACTTGAGCGTCGATTTTTGTGATGCTCGTCAGGGGGGCGGAGCCTATGGAAAAACGCC
AGCAACGCGGCCTTTTTACGGTTCCTGGCCTTTTGCTGGCCTTTTGCTCACATGTTCTTTCCTGCGTTAT
CCCCTGATTCTGTGGATAACCGTATTACCGCCTTTGAGTGAGCTGATACCGCTCGCCGCAGCCGAACGAC
CGAGCGCAGCGAGTCAGTGAGCGAGGAAGCGGAAGAGCGCCTGATGCGGTATTTTCTCCTTACGCATCTG
TGCGGTATTTCACACCGCATATATGGTGCACTCTCAGTACAATCTGCTCTGATGCCGCATAGTTAAGCCA
GTATACACTCCGCTATCGCTACGTGACTGGGTCATGGCTGCGCCCCGACACCCGCCAACACCCGCTGACG
CGCCCTGACGGGCTTGTCTGCTCCCGGCATCCGCTTACAGACAAGCTGTGACCGTCTCCGGGAGCTGCAT
GTGTCAGAGGTTTTCACCGTCATCACCGAAACGCGCGAGGCAGCTGCGGTAAAGCTCATCAGCGTGGTCG
TGAAGCGATTCACAGATGTCTGCCTGTTCATCCGCGTCCAGCTCGTTGAGTTTCTCCAGAAGCGTTAATG
TCTGGCTTCTGATAAAGCGGGCCATGTTAAGGGCGGTTTTTTCCTGTTTGGTCACTGATGCCTCCGTGTA
AGGGGGATTTCTGTTCATGGGGGTAATGATACCGATGAAACGAGAGAGGATGCTCACGATACGGGTTACT
GATGATGAACATGCCCGGTTACTGGAACGTTGTGAGGGTAAACAACTGGCGGTATGGATGCGGCGGGACC
AGAGAAAAATCACTCAGGGTCAATGCCAGCGCTTCGTTAATACAGATGTAGGTGTTCCACAGGGTAGCCA
GCAGCATCCTGCGATGCAGATCCGGAACATAATGGTGCAGGGCGCTGACTTCCGCGTTTCCAGACTTTAC
GAAACACGGAAACCGAAGACCATTCATGTTGTTGCTCAGGTCGCAGACGTTTTGCAGCAGCAGTCGCTTC
ACGTTCGCTCGCGTATCGGTGATTCATTCTGCTAACCAGTAAGGCAACCCCGCCAGCCTAGCCGGGTCCT
CAACGACAGGAGCACGATCATGCGCACCCGTGGGGCCGCCATGCCGGCGATAATGGCCTGCTTCTCGCCG
AAACGTTTGGTGGCGGGACCAGTGACGAAGGCTTGAGCGAGGGCGTGCAAGATTCCGAATACCGCAAGCG
ACAGGCCGATCATCGTCGCGCTCCAGCGAAAGCGGTCCTCGCCGAAAATGACCCAGAGCGCTGCCGGCAC
CTGTCCTACGAGTTGCATGATAAAGAAGACAGTCATAAGTGCGGCGACGATAGTCATGCCCCGCGCCCAC
CGGAAGGAGCTGACTGGGTTGAAGGCTCTCAAGGGCATCGGTCGAGATCCCGGTGCCTAATGAGTGAGCT
AACTTACATTAATTGCGTTGCGCTCACTGCCCGCTTTCCAGTCGGGAAACCTGTCGTGCCAGCTGCATTA
ATGAATCGGCCAACGCGCGGGGAGAGGCGGTTTGCGTATTGGGCGCCAGGGTGGTTTTTCTTTTCACCAG
TGAGACGGGCAACAGCTGATTGCCCTTCACCGCCTGGCCCTGAGAGAGTTGCAGCAAGCGGTCCACGCTG
GTTTGCCCCAGCAGGCGAAAATCCTGTTTGATGGTGGTTAACGGCGGGATATAACATGAGCTGTCTTCGG
TATCGTCGTATCCCACTACCGAGATATCCGCACCAACGCGCAGCCCGGACTCGGTAATGGCGCGCATTGC
GCCCAGCGCCATCTGATCGTTGGCAACCAGCATCGCAGTGGGAACGATGCCCTCATTCAGCATTTGCATG
GTTTGTTGAAAACCGGACATGGCACTCCAGTCGCCTTCCCGTTCCGCTATCGGCTGAATTTGATTGCGAG
TGAGATATTTATGCCAGCCAGCCAGACGCAGACGCGCCGAGACAGAACTTAATGGGCCCGCTAACAGCGC
GATTTGCTGGTGACCCAATGCGACCAGATGCTCCACGCCCAGTCGCGTACCGTCTTCATGGGAGAAAATA
ATACTGTTGATGGGTGTCTGGTCAGAGACATCAAGAAATAACGCCGGAACATTAGTGCAGGCAGCTTCCA
CAGCAATGGCATCCTGGTCATCCAGCGGATAGTTAATGATCAGCCCACTGACGCGTTGCGCGAGAAGATT
GTGCACCGCCGCTTTACAGGCTTCGACGCCGCTTCGTTCTACCATCGACACCACCACGCTGGCACCCAGT
TGATCGGCGCGAGATTTAATCGCCGCGACAATTTGCGACGGCGCGTGCAGGGCCAGACTGGAGGTGGCAA
CGCCAATCAGCAACGACTGTTTGCCCGCCAGTTGTTGTGCCACGCGGTTGGGAATGTAATTCAGCTCCGC
CATCGCCGCTTCCACTTTTTCCCGCGTTTTCGCAGAAACGTGGCTGGCCTGGTTCACCACGCGGGAAACG
GTCTGATAAGAGACACCGGCATACTCTGCGACATCGTATAACGTTACTGGTTTCACATTCACCACCCTGA
ATTGACTCTCTTCCGGGCGCTATCATGCCATACCGCGAAAGGTTTTGCGCCATTCGATGGTGTCCGGGAT
CTCGACGCTCTCCCTTATGCGACTCCTGCATTAGGAAGCAGCCCAGTAGTAGGTTGAGGCCGTTGAGCAC
CGCCGCCGCAAGGAATGGTGCATGCAAGGAGATGGCGCCCAACAGTCCCCCGGCCACGGGGCCTGCCACC
ATACCCACGCCGAAACAAGCGCTCATGAGCCCGAAGTGGCGAGCCCGATCTTCCCCATCGGTGATGTCGG
CGATATAGGCGCCAGCAACCGCACCTGTGGCGCCGGTGATGCCGGCCACGATGCGTCCGGCGTAGAGGAT
CGAGATCTCGATCCCGCGAAATTAATACGACTCACTATAGGGGAATTGTGAGCGGATAACAATTCCCCTC
TAGAAATAATTTTGTTTAACTTTAAGAAGGAGATATACCATGGCACATCACCACCACCATCACTCCGCGG
CTCTTGAGGTGCTCTTTCAGGGACCCGGGTACCAAGAACAAAAACTCATCTCAGAAGAGGATCTGTTGGT
ACCCGGGCTTCTCCTCGAGCACCACCACCACCACCACTGAGATCCGGCTGCTAACAAAGCCCGAAAGGAA
GCTGAGTTGGCTGCTGCCACCGCTGAGCAATAACTAGCATAACCCCTTGGGGCCTCTAAACGGGTCTTGA
GGGGTTTTTTGCTGAAAGGAGGAACTATATCCGGAT
Features (pLannotate 1.2.2; 18 found; start..end, strand, type, name):
     12..467     +  rep_origin     f1 ori (sequence partly withheld): f1 bacteriophage origin of replication; arrow indicates direction of (+) strand synthesis
    494..551     +  promoter       AmpR promoter (fragment): bla
    560..1375    -  CDS            KanR: aminoglycoside phosphotransferase; aph(3')-Ia; confers resistance to kanamycin in bacteria or G418 (Geneticin®) in eukaryotes
   1497..2085    +  rep_origin     ori: high-copy-number ColE1/pMB1/pBR322/pUC origin of replication
   2271..2413    -  misc_feature   bom: basis of mobility region from pBR322
   2515..2706    -  CDS            rop: Rop protein, which maintains plasmids at low copy number; rop
   2723..3103    +  CDS            YPB1_ECOLX: Protein predicted: Swiss-Prot protein existence level 4. From Escherichia coli.
   3175..3466    -  CDS            TcR (fragment): tetracycline efflux protein; tet; confers resistance to tetracycline
   3481..3502    -  protein_bind   CAP binding site: CAP binding activates transcription in the presence of cAMP. E. coli catabolite activator protein
   3515..4597    -  CDS            lacI: lac repressor; lacI; The lac repressor binds to the lac operator to inhibit transcription in E. coli. This inhibition can be relieved by adding lactose or isopropyl-β-D-thiogalactopyranoside (IPTG).
   4598..4675    -  promoter       lacI promoter: lacI
   4683..4962    -  CDS            TcR (fragment): tetracycline efflux protein; tet; confers resistance to tetracycline
   4984..5002    +  promoter       T7 promoter: promoter for bacteriophage T7 RNA polymerase
   5003..5027    +  protein_bind   lac operator: The lac repressor binds to the lac operator to inhibit transcription in E. coli. This inhibition can be relieved by adding lactose or isopropyl-β-D-thiogalactopyranoside (IPTG). lac repressor encoded by lacI
   5042..5064    +  RBS            RBS: efficient ribosome binding site from bacteriophage T7 gene 10 (Olins and Rangwala, 1989)
   5191..5208    +  CDS            9xHis (fragment): 9xHis affinity tag
   5218..5267    +  CDS            SET1 (fragment): solubility-enhancement tag derived from T7 phage gene 10B
   5275..5322    +  terminator     T7 terminator: transcription terminator for bacteriophage T7 RNA polymerase
