>Addgene plasmid #108703 | pETNKI-his-3C-LIC-kan | addgene full sequence | sequence record 208316 | Addgene NGS Result
TATCCGGATTGGCGAATGGG
[124 nt withheld, positions 21-144]
C
[91 nt withheld, positions 146-236]
A
[49 nt withheld, positions 238-286]
CCTTTGACGTTGGAGTCCACGTTCTTT
[37 nt withheld, positions 314-350]
ACCCTATCTCGGTCTATTCTTTTGATTTATAAGGGATTTTGCCGATTTCGGCCTATTGGTTAAAAAATGA
GCTGATTTAACAAAAATTTAACGCGAATTTTAACAAAATATTAACGCTTACAATTTAGGTGGCACTTTTC
GGGGAAATGTGCGCGGAACCCCTATTTGTTTATTTTTCTAAATACATTCAAATATGTATCCGCTCATGAA
TTAATTCTTAGAAAAACTCATCGAGCATCAAATGAAACTGCAATTTATTCATATCAGGATTATCAATACC
ATATTTTTGAAAAAGCCGTTTCTGTAATGAAGGAGAAAACTCACCGAGGCAGTTCCATAGGATGGCAAGA
TCCTGGTATCGGTCTGCGATTCCGACTCGTCCAACATCAATACAACCTATTAATTTCCCCTCGTCAAAAA
TAAGGTTATCAAGTGAGAAATCACCATGAGTGACGACTGAATCCGGTGAGAATGGCAAAAGTTTATGCAT
TTCTTTCCAGACTTGTTCAACAGGCCAGCCATTACGCTCGTCATCAAAATCACTCGCATCAACCAAACCG
TTATTCATTCGTGATTGCGCCTGAGCGAGACGAAATACGCGATCGCTGTTAAAAGGACAATTACAAACAG
GAATCGAATGCAACCGGCGCAGGAACACTGCCAGCGCATCAACAATATTTTCACCTGAATCAGGATATTC
TTCTAATACCTGGAATGCTGTTTTCCCGGGGATCGCAGTGGTGAGTAACCATGCATCATCAGGAGTACGG
ATAAAATGCTTGATGGTCGGAAGAGGCATAAATTCCGTCAGCCAGTTTAGTCTGACCATCTCATCTGTAA
CATCATTGGCAACGCTACCTTTGCCATGTTTCAGAAACAACTCTGGCGCATCGGGCTTCCCATACAATCG
ATAGATTGTCGCACCTGATTGCCCGACATTATCGCGAGCCCATTTATACCCATATAAATCAGCATCCATG
TTGGAATTTAATCGCGGCCTAGAGCAAGACGTTTCCCGTTGAATATGGCTCATAACACCCCTTGTATTAC
TGTTTATGTAAGCAGACAGTTTTATTGTTCATGACCAAAATCCCTTAACGTGAGTTTTCGTTCCACTGAG
CGTCAGACCCCGTAGAAAAGATCAAAGGATCTTCTTGAGATCCTTTTTTTCTGCGCGTAATCTGCTGCTT
GCAAACAAAAAAACCACCGCTACCAGCGGTGGTTTGTTTGCCGGATCAAGAGCTACCAACTCTTTTTCCG
AAGGTAACTGGCTTCAGCAGAGCGCAGATACCAAATACTGTCCTTCTAGTGTAGCCGTAGTTAGGCCACC
ACTTCAAGAACTCTGTAGCACCGCCTACATACCTCGCTCTGCTAATCCTGTTACCAGTGGCTGCTGCCAG
TGGCGATAAGTCGTGTCTTACCGGGTTGGACTCAAGACGATAGTTACCGGATAAGGCGCAGCGGTCGGGC
TGAACGGGGGGTTCGTGCACACAGCCCAGCTTGGAGCGAACGACCTACACCGAACTGAGATACCTACAGC
GTGAGCTATGAGAAAGCGCCACGCTTCCCGAAGGGAGAAAGGCGGACAGGTATCCGGTAAGCGGCAGGGT
CGGAACAGGAGAGCGCACGAGGGAGCTTCCAGGGGGAAACGCCTGGTATCTTTATAGTCCTGTCGGGTTT
CGCCACCTCTGACTTGAGCGTCGATTTTTGTGATGCTCGTCAGGGGGGCGGAGCCTATGGAAAAACGCCA
GCAACGCGGCCTTTTTACGGTTCCTGGCCTTTTGCTGGCCTTTTGCTCACATGTTCTTTCCTGCGTTATC
CCCTGATTCTGTGGATAACCGTATTACCGCCTTTGAGTGAGCTGATACCGCTCGCCGCAGCCGAACGACC
GAGCGCAGCGAGTCAGTGAGCGAGGAAGCGGAAGAGCGCCTGATGCGGTATTTTCTCCTTACGCATCTGT
GCGGTATTTCACACCGCAATGGTGCACTCTCAGTACAATCTGCTCTGATGCCGCATAGTTAAGCCAGTAT
ACACTCCGCTATCGCTACGTGACTGGGTCATGGCTGCGCCCCGACACCCGCCAACACCCGCTGACGCGCC
CTGACGGGCTTGTCTGCTCCCGGCATCCGCTTACAGACAAGCTGTGACCGTCTCCGGGAGCTGCATGTGT
CAGAGGTTTTCACCGTCATCACCGAAACGCGCGAGGCAGCTGCGGTAAAGCTCATCAGCGTGGTCGTGAA
GCGATTCACAGATGTCTGCCTGTTCATCCGCGTCCAGCTCGTTGAGTTTCTCCAGAAGCGTTAATGTCTG
GCTTCTGATAAAGCGGGCCATGTTAAGGGCGGTTTTTTCCTGTTTGGTCACTGATGCCTCCGTGTAAGGG
GGATTTCTGTTCATGGGGGTAATGATACCGATGAAACGAGAGAGGATGCTCACGATACGGGTTACTGATG
ATGAACATGCCCGGTTACTGGAACGTTGTGAGGGTAAACAACTGGCGGTATGGATGCGGCGGGACCAGAG
AAAAATCACTCAGGGTCAATGCCAGCGCTTCGTTAATACAGATGTAGGTGTTCCACAGGGTAGCCAGCAG
CATCCTGCGATGCAGATCCGGAACATAATGGTGCAGGGCGCTGACTTCCGCGTTTCCAGACTTTACGAAA
CACGGAAACCGAAGACCATTCATGTTGTTGCTCAGGTCGCAGACGTTTTGCAGCAGCAGTCGCTTCACGT
TCGCTCGCGTATCGGTGATTCATTCTGCTAACCAGTAAGGCAACCCCGCCAGCCTAGCCGGGTCCTCAAC
GACAGGAGCACGATCATGCGCACCCGTGGGGCCGCCATGCCGGCGATAATGGCCTGCTTCTCGCCGAAAC
GTTTGGTGGCGGGACCAGTGACGAAGGCTTGAGCGAGGGCGTGCAAGATTCCGAATACCGCAAGCGACAG
GCCGATCATCGTCGCGCTCCAGCGAAAGCGGTCCTCGCCGAAAATGACCCAGAGCGCTGCCGGCACCTGT
CCTACGAGTTGCATGATAAAGAAGACAGTCATAAGTGCGGCGACGATAGTCATGCCCCGCGCCCACCGGA
AGGAGCTGACTGGGTTGAAGGCTCTCAAGGGCATCGGTCGAGATCCCGGTGCCTAATGAGTGAGCTAACT
TACATTAATTGCGTTGCGCTCACTGCCCGCTTTCCAGTCGGGAAACCTGTCGTGCCAGCTGCATTAATGA
ATCGGCCAACGCGCGGGGAGAGGCGGTTTGCGTATTGGGCGCCAGGGTGGTTTTTCTTTTCACCAGTGAG
ACGGGCAACAGCTGATTGCCCTTCACCGCCTGGCCCTGAGAGAGTTGCAGCAAGCGGTCCACGCTGGTTT
GCCCCAGCAGGCGAAAATCCTGTTTGATGGTGGTTAACGGCGGGATATAACATGAGCTGTCTTCGGTATC
GTCGTATCCCACTACCGAGATATCCGCACCAACGCGCAGCCCGGACTCGGTAATGGCGCGCATTGCGCCC
AGCGCCATCTGATCGTTGGCAACCAGCATCGCAGTGGGAACGATGCCCTCATTCAGCATTTGCATGGTTT
GTTGAAAACCGGACATGGCACTCCAGTCGCCTTCCCGTTCCGCTATCGGCTGAATTTGATTGCGAGTGAG
ATATTTATGCCAGCCAGCCAGACGCAGACGCGCCGAGACAGAACTTAATGGGCCCGCTAACAGCGCGATT
TGCTGGTGACCCAATGCGACCAGATGCTCCACGCCCAGTCGCGTACCGTCTTCATGGGAGAAAATAATAC
TGTTGATGGGTGTCTGGTCAGAGACATCAAGAAATAACGCCGGAACATTAGTGCAGGCAGCTTCCACAGC
AATGGCATCCTGGTCATCCAGCGGATAGTTAATGATCAGCCCACTGACGCGTTGCGCGAGAAGATTGTGC
ACCGCCGCTTTACAGGCTTCGACGCCGCTTCGTTCTACCATCGACACCACCACGCTGGCACCCAGTTGAT
CGGCGCGAGATTTAATCGCCGCGACAATTTGCGACGGCGCGTGCAGGGCCAGACTGGAGGTGGCAACGCC
AATCAGCAACGACTGTTTGCCCGCCAGTTGTTGTGCCACGCGGTTGGGAATGTAATTCAGCTCCGCCATC
GCCGCTTCCACTTTTTCCCGCGTTTTCGCAGAAACGTGGCTGGCCTGGTTCACCACGCGGGAAACGGTCT
GATAAGAGACACCGGCATACTCTGCGACATCGTATAACGTTACTGGTTTCACATTCACCACCCTGAATTG
ACTCTCTTCCGGGCGCTATCATGCCATACCGCGAAAGGTTTTGCGCCATTCGATGGTGTCCGGGATCTCG
ACGCTCTCCCTTATGCGACTCCTGCATTAGGAAGCAGCCCAGTAGTAGGTTGAGGCCGTTGAGCACCGCC
GCCGCAAGGAATGGTGCATGCAAGGAGATGGCGCCCAACAGTCCCCCGGCCACGGGGCCTGCCACCATAC
CCACGCCGAAACAAGCGCTCATGAGCCCGAAGTGGCGAGCCCGATCTTCCCCATCGGTGATGTCGGCGAT
ATAGGCGCCAGCAACCGCACCTGTGGCGCCGGTGATGCCGGCCACGATGCGTCCGGCGTAGAGGATCGAG
ATCTCGATCCCGCGAAATTAATACGACTCACTATAGGGGAATTGTGAGCGGATAACAATTCCCCTCTAGA
AATAATTTTGTTTAACTTTAAGAAGGAGATATACCATGGCACATCACCACCACCATCACTCCGCGGCTCT
TGAGGTGCTCTTTCAGGGACCCGGGTACCAAGAACAAAAACTCATCTCAGAAGAGGATCTGTTGGTACCC
GGGCTTCTCCTCGAGCACCACCACCACCACCACTGAGATCCGGCTGCTAACAAAGCCCGAAAGGAAGCTG
AGTTGGCTGCTGCCACCGCTGAGCAATAACTAGCATAACCCCTTGGGGCCTCTAAACGGGTCTTGAGGGG
TTTTTTGCTGAAAGGAGGAACTA
Features (pLannotate 1.2.2; 18 found; start..end, strand, type, name):
     21..449     +  rep_origin     f1 ori (sequence partly withheld): f1 bacteriophage origin of replication; arrow indicates direction of (+) strand synthesis
    502..559     +  promoter       AmpR promoter (fragment): bla
    568..1383    -  CDS            KanR: aminoglycoside phosphotransferase; aph(3')-Ia; confers resistance to kanamycin in bacteria or G418 (Geneticin®) in eukaryotes
   1505..2093    +  rep_origin     ori: high-copy-number ColE1/pMB1/pBR322/pUC origin of replication
   2279..2418    -  misc_feature   bom: basis of mobility region from pBR322
   2520..2711    -  CDS            rop: Rop protein, which maintains plasmids at low copy number; rop
   2728..3108    +  CDS            YPB1_ECOLX: Protein predicted: Swiss-Prot protein existence level 4. From Escherichia coli.
   3180..3471    -  CDS            TcR (fragment): tetracycline efflux protein; tet; confers resistance to tetracycline
   3486..3507    -  protein_bind   CAP binding site: CAP binding activates transcription in the presence of cAMP. E. coli catabolite activator protein
   3520..4602    -  CDS            lacI: lac repressor; lacI; The lac repressor binds to the lac operator to inhibit transcription in E. coli. This inhibition can be relieved by adding lactose or isopropyl-β-D-thiogalactopyranoside (IPTG).
   4603..4680    -  promoter       lacI promoter: lacI
   4688..4967    -  CDS            TcR (fragment): tetracycline efflux protein; tet; confers resistance to tetracycline
   4989..5007    +  promoter       T7 promoter: promoter for bacteriophage T7 RNA polymerase
   5008..5032    +  protein_bind   lac operator: The lac repressor binds to the lac operator to inhibit transcription in E. coli. This inhibition can be relieved by adding lactose or isopropyl-β-D-thiogalactopyranoside (IPTG). lac repressor encoded by lacI
   5047..5069    +  RBS            RBS: efficient ribosome binding site from bacteriophage T7 gene 10 (Olins and Rangwala, 1989)
   5196..5213    +  CDS            9xHis (fragment): 9xHis affinity tag
   5223..5272    +  CDS            SET1 (fragment): solubility-enhancement tag derived from T7 phage gene 10B
   5280..5327    +  terminator     T7 terminator: transcription terminator for bacteriophage T7 RNA polymerase
