[The description below was written by a language model from this plasmid's Addgene catalogue record and pLannotate feature annotations shown in this document.]
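Description:
pETNKI-his-3C-LIC-kan is an empty bacterial expression backbone derived from pET28, built for ligation-independent cloning (LIC) of target genes for recombinant protein production in E. coli. According to the record, the region between the NcoI and XhoI sites of pET28 was replaced with two KpnI sites and a LIC sequence, so that an inserted open reading frame acquires an N-terminal His tag followed by a 3C protease cleavage site, allowing affinity purification and later removal of the tag. The plasmid is selected with kanamycin through the aph(3')-Ia gene and replicates from a ColE1/pBR322-type origin. The rop gene and bom region are also present, consistent with the low copy number listed. An f1 origin is present as well.

Expression is driven by a T7 promoter immediately followed by a lac operator and the T7 gene 10 ribosome binding site, with a T7 terminator downstream. The plasmid-borne lacI gene, under its own promoter, supplies repressor, so transcription is held off until induction with IPTG in a host that provides T7 RNA polymerase.

Two sequence records (5,343 and 5,347 nt, both somewhat shorter than the listed backbone size of 5,447 bp) give essentially identical annotations. Neither explicitly annotates the 3C site or the N-terminal His tag. The only His feature called is a short fragment lying just upstream of the terminator, which probably reflects residual pET28 C-terminal His sequence. The short tetracycline-resistance, SET1 and AmpR promoter fragments appear to be backbone remnants or partial matches rather than functional elements. The vector belongs to a LIC series intended for high-throughput parallel cloning and expression screening.
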