Addgene plasmid #108703: pETNKI-his-3C-LIC-kan
Purpose: (Empty Backbone) Expression of an His-tagged target protein with 3C protease cleavage site.
Depositing lab: Titia Sixma. Depositing organization: Netherlands Cancer Institute. Publication: Enabling high-throughput ligation-independent cloning and protein expression for the family of ubiquitin specific proteases. Luna-Vargas MP, Christodoulou E, Alfieri A, van Dijk WJ, Stadnik M, Hibbert RG, Sahtoe DD, Clerici M, Marco VD, Littler D, Celie PH, Sixma TK, Perrakis A. J Struct Biol. 2011 Aug;175(2):113-9. doi: 10.1016/j.jsb.2011.03.017. Epub 2011 Mar 29. PubMed 21453775.
Backbone
  Vector backbone: pET28
  Backbone size (bp): 5447
  Modifications to backbone: The sequence between the NcoI and XhoI restriction sites was replaced with two KpnI sites and LIC sequence.
  Vector type: Bacterial Expression
  Promoter: T7
  Tag / fusion protein: His-3C protease cleavage site (N terminal on insert)
Growth in bacteria
  Bacterial resistance: Kanamycin, 50 μg/mL
  Growth temperature: 37°C
  Growth strain: DH5alpha
  Copy number: Low Copy
Gene/Insert
  Cloning method: Ligation Independent Cloning
  Sequencing primers: 5′ T7
Terms and licenses: Academic/Nonprofit Terms; Industry Terms: Not Available to Industry
How to cite: pETNKI-his-3C-LIC-kan was a gift from Titia Sixma (Addgene plasmid # 108703 ; http://n2t.net/addgene:108703 ; RRID:Addgene_108703)
